Addgene plasmid #13541: pcDNA3.1 FLIPE-600n
Depositing lab: Wolf Frommer. Depositing organization: Carnegie Institution for Science. Publication: Detection of glutamate release from neurons by genetically encoded surface-displayed FRET nanosensors. Okumoto S, Looger LL, Micheva KD, Reimer RJ, Smith SJ, Frommer WB. Proc Natl Acad Sci U S A. 2005 Jun 14. 102(24):8740-5. 10.1073/pnas.0503274102 PubMed 15939876.
Backbone
  Vector backbone: pcDNA3.1
  Backbone manufacturer: Invitrogen
  Backbone size w/o insert (bp): 5428
  Vector type: Mammalian Expression
  Selectable markers: Neomycin (select with G418)
Growth in bacteria
  Bacterial resistance: Ampicillin, 100 μg/mL
  Growth temperature: 37°C
  Growth strain: DH5alpha
  Copy number: High Copy
Gene/Insert
  Gene/Insert name: FLIP-E WT (alt names: ECFP-ybeJ-Venus; Glutamate/aspartate binding protein; gltI)
  Species: E. coli
  Insert size (bp): 2400
  GenBank ID: NP_415188
  Tag / fusion protein: ECFP (N terminal on insert); Venus (C terminal on insert)
  Cloning method: Restriction Enzyme; 5′ cloning site BamHI (not destroyed); 3′ cloning site HindIII (not destroyed)
  Sequencing primers: 5′ N/A
Resource information
  A portion of this plasmid was derived from a plasmid made by: Venus is from Dr. Atsushi Miyawaki. Please ask Dr. Miyawaki for permission to use Venus in another vector.
Terms and licenses: Academic/Nonprofit Terms; Industry Terms: Not Available to Industry
Depositor comments: For more information, see http://carnegiedpb.stanford.edu/research/frommer/nanosensors/index.html
How to cite: pcDNA3.1 FLIPE-600n was a gift from Wolf Frommer (Addgene plasmid # 13541 ; http://n2t.net/addgene:13541 ; RRID:Addgene_13541)
