[The description below was written by a language model from this plasmid's Addgene catalogue record.]
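Description:
pcDNA3.1 FLIPE-600n is a mammalian expression plasmid built on the commercial pcDNA3.1 backbone (about 5.4 kb without insert). It carries a genetically encoded FRET sensor for glutamate. The plasmid is maintained at high copy in E. coli under ampicillin selection. It also carries a neomycin resistance marker, so transfected mammalian cells can be selected with G418. The record does not list the promoter or other regulatory elements and no feature table is provided. pcDNA3.1 vectors conventionally drive the insert from the CMV immediate-early promoter, but that is not confirmed here.

The roughly 2.4 kb insert, cloned between BamHI and HindIII sites that were both retained, encodes FLIP-E WT. In this fusion the E. coli periplasmic glutamate/aspartate binding protein ybeJ (gltI) is flanked by ECFP at its N terminus and Venus at its C terminus. The two fluorescent proteins form a donor and acceptor pair for resonance energy transfer. Ligand binding to the central binding protein changes its conformation, which alters the FRET efficiency between ECFP and Venus and gives a ratiometric optical readout of glutamate concentration. The "WT" designation indicates the unmutated binding protein, and "600n" in the name presumably refers to the sensor's affinity class, although the record does not explain it.

The associated publication concerns detection of glutamate release from neurons with FRET nanosensors, including surface-displayed versions. The record lists no signal peptide or membrane anchor for this plasmid. Its likely use is therefore expression of the sensor in mammalian cells for live imaging of glutamate levels.
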