>Addgene plasmid #13541 | pcDNA3.1 FLIPE-600n | addgene partial sequence | sequence record 19351 | 13541 with FLIPE (TCAAACCATTTTTCCGCTTC)
CAGCTTTTTGACTGCGGATCATCTTTACGCAACATACAACCGTAGGCCTCCTGAGACTGCGGCTTGCCGA
CGATTTCCCAGTTGTCTGGTTTCTTCGCTTTCGCACGTTCACCGGCCAGCAGAGCGTCATCCATCATAAA
GGCAACGGCACGACCGCTTTCCAGGGTGCGGAAAGAGTCACCGTGATCTTTGGCGCTGATGATGCGCATA
TTCATTTTTTGCTCTTCATTCAGTTTGTTGAGCAAAACTTCAGAGGTAGTGCCGGAAGTGACGACTACGG
CTTTGTCTTTCAGGTTGGCAAAATCTTTGATATCGCCACCCTTTTTGGTCAACAGGCGCGTACCGACCAC
GAAAATAGTGTCAGAGAAAGCCGCCTGTTTTTGGCGTTCGACGTTGTTGGTGGTAGAACCACATTCAAAA
TCGAAAGTGCCGTTTTGCAGCAGTGGAATACGGTTTTGTGAGGTAATCGGAATCAGTTTTACCTGCAAGT
CCGGTTTGTTGAGTTTCTTTTTCACTGCTTCAACAATGGCGTTGGAGTAATCCTGCGAGTAACCCACCAC
TTTTTGCTGATTGTCGTAATAAGAGAAAGGCACTGAAGATTCACGGTGACCGACGACAATCACACCGTTT
TTGGCGATTTTGTCCAGCGTGCTGCCTGCGGCGCCTCCGGTACCACCCTTGTACAGCTC
