LOCUS       Exported 7717 bp ds-DNA circular SYN 12-MAY-2021
DEFINITION  synthetic circular DNA
ACCESSION   .
VERSION     .
KEYWORDS    pcDNA3.1 FLIPE-600n
SOURCE      synthetic DNA construct
  ORGANISM  synthetic DNA construct
REFERENCE   1 (bases 1 to 7717)
  AUTHORS   Okumoto S, Looger LL, Micheva KD, Reimer RJ, Smith SJ, Frommer WB
  TITLE     Detection of glutamate release from neurons by genetically encoded
            surface-displayed FRET nanosensors.
  JOURNAL   Proc Natl Acad Sci U S A. 2005 Jun 14. 102(24):8740-5.
  PUBMED    15939876
REFERENCE   2 (bases 1 to 7717)
  AUTHORS   .
  TITLE     Direct Submission
  JOURNAL   Exported May 12, 2021 from SnapGene Server 1.1.58
            http://www.snapgene.com
FEATURES             Location/Qualifiers
     source          1..7717
                     /organism="synthetic DNA construct"
                     /mol_type="other DNA"
     primer_bind     complement(44..63)
                     /label=pRS-marker
                     /note="pRS vectors, use to sequence yeast selectable
                     marker"
     enhancer        235..614
                     /label=CMV enhancer
                     /note="human cytomegalovirus immediate early enhancer"
     promoter        615..818
                     /label=CMV promoter
                     /note="human cytomegalovirus (CMV) immediate early
                     promoter"
     primer_bind     769..789
                     /label=CMV-F
                     /note="Human CMV immediate early promoter, forward primer"
     primer_bind     863..882
                     /label=T7
                     /note="T7 promoter, forward primer"
     promoter        863..881
                     /label=T7 promoter
                     /note="promoter for bacteriophage T7 RNA polymerase"
     CDS             990..1706
                     /codon_start=1
                     /product="enhanced CFP"
                     /label=ECFP
                     /note="mammalian codon-optimized"
                     /translation="MVSKGEELFTGVVPILVELDGDVNGHKFSVSGEGEGDATYGKLTL
                     KFICTTGKLPVPWPTLVTTLTWGVQCFSRYPDHMKQHDFFKSAMPEGYVQERTIFFKDD
                     GNYKTRAEVKFEGDTLVNRIELKGIDFKEDGNILGHKLEYNYISHNVYITADKQKNGIK
                     ANFKIRHNIEDGSVQLADHYQQNTPIGDGPVLLPDNHYLSTQSALSKDPNEKRDHMVLL
                     EFVTAAGITLGMDELYK"
     CDS             2565..3284
                     /codon_start=1
                     /product="yellow fluorescent protein (YFP) with fast and
                     efficient maturation (Nagai et al., 2002)"
                     /label=Venus
                     /note="mammalian codon-optimized"
                     /translation="MVSKGEELFTGVVPILVELDGDVNGHKFSVSGEGEGDATYGKLTL
                     KLICTTGKLPVPWPTLVTTLGYGLQCFARYPDHMKQHDFFKSAMPEGYVQERTIFFKDD
                     GNYKTRAEVKFEGDTLVNRIELKGIDFKEDGNILGHKLEYNYNSHNVYITADKQKNGIK
                     ANFKIRHNIEDGGVQLADHYQQNTPIGDGPVLLPDNHYLSYQSALSKDPNEKRDHMVLL
                     EFVTAAGITLGMDELYK"
     primer_bind     complement(3311..3328)
                     /label=BGH-rev
                     /note="Bovine growth hormone terminator, reverse primer.
                     Also called BGH reverse"
     polyA_signal    3317..3541
                     /label=bGH poly(A) signal
                     /note="bovine growth hormone polyadenylation signal"
     rep_origin      3587..4015
                     /direction=RIGHT
                     /label=f1 ori
                     /note="f1 bacteriophage origin of replication; arrow
                     indicates direction of (+) strand synthesis"
     primer_bind     complement(3674..3693)
                     /label=F1ori-R
                     /note="F1 origin, reverse primer"
     primer_bind     3884..3905
                     /label=F1ori-F
                     /note="F1 origin, forward primer"
     primer_bind     complement(4024..4044)
                     /label=pBABE 3'
                     /note="SV40 enhancer, reverse primer for pBABE vectors"
     promoter        4029..4358
                     /label=SV40 promoter
                     /note="SV40 enhancer and early promoter"
     rep_origin      4209..4344
                     /label=SV40 ori
                     /note="SV40 origin of replication"
     primer_bind     4271..4290
                     /label=SV40pro-F
                     /note="SV40 promoter/origin, forward primer"
     CDS             4425..5219
                     /codon_start=1
                     /gene="aph(3')-II (or nptII)"
                     /product="aminoglycoside phosphotransferase from Tn5"
                     /label=NeoR/KanR
                     /note="confers resistance to neomycin, kanamycin, and G418
                     (Geneticin(R))"
                     /translation="MIEQDGLHAGSPAAWVERLFGYDWAQQTIGCSDAAVFRLSAQGRP
                     VLFVKTDLSGALNELQDEAARLSWLATTGVPCAAVLDVVTEAGRDWLLLGEVPGQDLLS
                     SHLAPAEKVSIMADAMRRLHTLDPATCPFDHQAKHRIERARTRMEAGLVDQDDLDEEHQ
                     GLAPAELFARLKARMPDGEDLVVTHGDACLPNIMVENGRFSGFIDCGRLGVADRYQDIA
                     LATRDIAEELGGEWADRFLVLYGIAAPDSQRIAFYRLLDEFF"
     primer_bind     complement(4479..4498)
                     /label=Neo-R
                     /note="Neomycin resistance gene, reverse primer"
     primer_bind     5089..5108
                     /label=Neo-F
                     /note="Neomycin resistance gene, forward primer"
     polyA_signal    5393..5514
                     /label=SV40 poly(A) signal
                     /note="SV40 polyadenylation signal"
     primer_bind     complement(5430..5449)
                     /label=SV40pA-R
                     /note="SV40 polyA, reverse primer"
     primer_bind     5484..5503
                     /label=EBV-rev
                     /note="SV40 polyA terminator, reverse primer"
     primer_bind     complement(5563..5579)
                     /label=M13 rev
                     /note="common sequencing primer, one of multiple similar
                     variants"
     primer_bind     complement(5563..5579)
                     /label=M13 Reverse
                     /note="In lacZ gene. Also called M13-rev"
     primer_bind     complement(5576..5598)
                     /label=M13/pUC Reverse
                     /note="In lacZ gene"
     protein_bind    5587..5603
                     /label=lac operator
                     /bound_moiety="lac repressor encoded by lacI"
                     /note="The lac repressor binds to the lac operator to
                     inhibit transcription in E. coli. This inhibition can be
                     relieved by adding lactose or
                     isopropyl-beta-D-thiogalactopyranoside (IPTG)."
     promoter        complement(5611..5641)
                     /label=lac promoter
                     /note="promoter for the E. coli lac operon"
     protein_bind    5656..5677
                     /label=CAP binding site
                     /bound_moiety="E. coli catabolite activator protein"
                     /note="CAP binding activates transcription in the presence
                     of cAMP."
     primer_bind     complement(5794..5811)
                     /label=L4440
                     /note="L4440 vector, forward primer"
     rep_origin      complement(5965..6550)
                     /direction=LEFT
                     /label=ori
                     /note="high-copy-number ColE1/pMB1/pBR322/pUC origin of
                     replication"
     primer_bind     complement(6045..6064)
                     /label=pBR322ori-F
                     /note="pBR322 origin, forward primer"
     CDS             complement(6721..7581)
                     /codon_start=1
                     /gene="bla"
                     /product="beta-lactamase"
                     /label=AmpR
                     /note="confers resistance to ampicillin, carbenicillin, and
                     related antibiotics"
                     /translation="MSIQHFRVALIPFFAAFCLPVFAHPETLVKVKDAEDQLGARVGYI
                     ELDLNSGKILESFRPEERFPMMSTFKVLLCGAVLSRIDAGQEQLGRRIHYSQNDLVEYS
                     PVTEKHLTDGMTVRELCSAAITMSDNTAANLLLTTIGGPKELTAFLHNMGDHVTRLDRW
                     EPELNEAIPNDERDTTMPVAMATTLRKLLTGELLTLASRQQLIDWMEADKVAGPLLRSA
                     LPAGWFIADKSGAGERGSRGIIAALGPDGKPSRIVVIYTTGSQATMDERNRQIAEIGAS
                     LIKHW"
     primer_bind     7344..7363
                     /label=Amp-R
                     /note="Ampicillin resistance gene, reverse primer"
     promoter        complement(7582..7686)
                     /gene="bla"
                     /label=AmpR promoter
ORIGIN
        1 gacggatcgg gagatctccc gatcccctat ggtgcactct cagtacaatc tgctctgatg
       61 ccgcatagtt aagccagtat ctgctccctg cttgtgtgtt ggaggtcgct gagtagtgcg
      121 cgagcaaaat ttaagctaca acaaggcaag gcttgaccga caattgcatg aagaatctgc
      181 ttagggttag gcgttttgcg ctgcttcgcg atgtacgggc cagatatacg cgttgacatt
      241 gattattgac tagttattaa tagtaatcaa ttacggggtc attagttcat agcccatata
      301 tggagttccg cgttacataa cttacggtaa atggcccgcc tggctgaccg cccaacgacc
      361 cccgcccatt gacgtcaata atgacgtatg ttcccatagt aacgccaata gggactttcc
      421 attgacgtca atgggtggag tatttacggt aaactgccca cttggcagta catcaagtgt
      481 atcatatgcc aagtacgccc cctattgacg tcaatgacgg taaatggccc gcctggcatt
      541 atgcccagta catgacctta tgggactttc ctacttggca gtacatctac gtattagtca
      601 tcgctattac catggtgatg cggttttggc agtacatcaa tgggcgtgga tagcggtttg
      661 actcacgggg atttccaagt ctccacccca ttgacgtcaa tgggagtttg ttttggcacc
      721 aaaatcaacg ggactttcca aaatgtcgta acaactccgc cccattgacg caaatgggcg
      781 gtaggcgtgt acggtgggag gtctatataa gcagagctct ctggctaact agagaaccca
      841 ctgcttactg gcttatcgaa attaatacga ctcactatag ggagacccaa gctggctagc
      901 gtttaaacgg gccctctaga ctcgagcggc cgccactgtg ctggatatct gcagaattcc
      961 accacactgg actagtggat ccgggccgca tggtgagcaa gggcgaggag ctgttcaccg
     1021 gggtggtgcc catcctggtc gagctggacg gcgacgtaaa cggccacaag ttcagcgtgt
     1081 ccggcgaggg cgagggcgat gccacctacg gcaagctgac cctgaagttc atctgcacca
     1141 ccggcaagct gcccgtgccc tggcccaccc tcgtgaccac cctgacctgg ggcgtgcagt
     1201 gcttcagccg ctaccccgac cacatgaagc agcacgactt cttcaagtcc gccatgcccg
     1261 aaggctacgt ccaggagcgc accatcttct tcaaggacga cggcaactac aagacccgcg
     1321 ccgaggtgaa gttcgagggc gacaccctgg tgaaccgcat cgagctgaag ggcatcgact
     1381 tcaaggagga cggcaacatc ctggggcaca agctggagta caactacatc agccacaacg
     1441 tctatatcac cgccgacaag cagaagaacg gcatcaaggc caacttcaag atccgccaca
     1501 acatcgagga cggcagcgtg cagctcgccg accactacca gcagaacacc cccatcggcg
     1561 acggccccgt gctgctgccc gacaaccact acctgagcac ccagtccgcc ctgagcaaag
     1621 accccaacga gaagcgcgat cacatggtcc tgctggagtt cgtgaccgcc gccgggatca
     1681 ctctcggcat ggacgagctg tacaagggtg gtaccggagg cgccgcaggc agcacgctgg
     1741 acaaaatcgc caaaaacggt gtgattgtcg tcggtcaccg tgaatcttca gtgcctttct
     1801 cttattacga caatcagcaa aaagtggtgg gttactcgca ggattactcc aacgccattg
     1861 ttgaagcagt gaaaaagaaa ctcaacaaac cggacttgca ggtaaaactg attccgatta
     1921 cctcacaaaa ccgtattcca ctgctgcaaa acggcacttt cgattttgaa tgtggttcta
     1981 ccaccaacaa cgtcgaacgc caaaaacagg cggctttctc tgacactatt ttcgtggtcg
     2041 gtacgcgcct gttgaccaaa aagggtggcg atatcaaaga ttttgccaac ctgaaagaca
     2101 aagccgtagt cgtcacttcc ggcactacct ctgaagtttt gctcaacaaa ctgaatgaag
     2161 agcaaaaaat gaatatgcgc atcatcagcg ccaaagatca cggtgactct ttccgcaccc
     2221 tggaaagcgg tcgtgccgtt gcctttatga tggatgacgc tctgctggcc ggtgaacgtg
     2281 cgaaagcgaa gaaaccagac aactgggaaa tcgtcggcaa gccgcagtct caggaggcct
     2341 acggttgtat gttgcgtaaa gatgatccgc agttcaaaaa gctgatggat gacaccatcg
     2401 ctcaggtgca gacctccggt gaagcggaaa aatggtttga taagtggttc aaaaatccaa
     2461 ttccgccgaa aaacctgaac atgaatttcg aactgtcaga cgaaatgaaa gcactgttca
     2521 aagaaccgaa tgacaaggca ctgaacggcg ccggtaccgg tggaatggtg agcaagggcg
     2581 aggagctgtt caccggggtg gtgcccatcc tggtcgagct ggacggcgac gtaaacggcc
     2641 acaagttcag cgtgtccggc gagggcgagg gcgatgccac ctacggcaag ctgaccctga
     2701 agctgatctg caccaccggc aagctgcccg tgccctggcc caccctcgtg accaccctgg
     2761 gctacggcct gcagtgcttc gcccgctacc ccgaccacat gaagcagcac gacttcttca
     2821 agtccgccat gcccgaaggc tacgtccagg agcgcaccat cttcttcaag gacgacggca
     2881 actacaagac ccgcgccgag gtgaagttcg agggcgacac cctggtgaac cgcatcgagc
     2941 tgaagggcat cgacttcaag gaggacggca acatcctggg gcacaagctg gagtacaact
     3001 acaacagcca caacgtctat atcaccgccg acaagcagaa gaacggcatc aaggccaact
     3061 tcaagatccg ccacaacatc gaggacggcg gcgtgcagct cgccgaccac taccagcaga
     3121 acacccccat cggcgacggc cccgtgctgc tgcccgacaa ccactacctg agctaccagt
     3181 ccgccctgag caaagacccc aacgagaagc gcgatcacat ggtcctgctg gagttcgtga
     3241 ccgccgccgg gatcactctc ggcatggacg agctgtacaa gtaaaagctt aagtttaaac
     3301 cgctgatcag cctcgactgt gccttctagt tgccagccat ctgttgtttg cccctccccc
     3361 gtgccttcct tgaccctgga aggtgccact cccactgtcc tttcctaata aaatgaggaa
     3421 attgcatcgc attgtctgag taggtgtcat tctattctgg ggggtggggt ggggcaggac
     3481 agcaaggggg aggattggga agacaatagc aggcatgctg gggatgcggt gggctctatg
     3541 gcttctgagg cggaaagaac cagctggggc tctagggggt atccccnnnn nnnnnnnnnn
     3601 nnnnnnnnnn nnnnnnnnnn nnnnnnnnnn nnnnnnnnnn nnnnnnnnnn nnnnnnnnnn
     3661 nnnnnnnnnn nnnnnnnnnn nnnnnnnnnn nnnnnnnnnn nnnnnnnnnn cnnnnnnnnn
     3721 nnnnnnnnnn nnnnnnnnnn nnnnnnnnnn nnnnnnnnnn nnnnnnnnnn nnnnnnnnnn
     3781 nnnnnnnnnn nnnnnnnnnn nnannnnnnn nnnnnnnnnn nnnnnnnnnn nnnnnnnnnn
     3841 nnnnnnnnnn nncctttgac gttggagtcc acgttcttta atagtggact cttgttccaa
     3901 actggaacaa cactcaaccc tatctcggtc tattcttttg atttataagg gattttgccg
     3961 atttcggcct attggttaaa aaatgagctg atttaacaaa aatttaacgc gaattaattc
     4021 tgtggaatgt gtgtcagtta gggtgtggaa agtccccagg ctccccagca ggcagaagta
     4081 tgcaaagcat gcatctcaat tagtcagcaa ccaggtgtgg aaagtcccca ggctccccag
     4141 caggcagaag tatgcaaagc atgcatctca attagtcagc aaccatagtc ccgcccctaa
     4201 ctccgcccat cccgccccta actccgccca gttccgccca ttctccgccc catggctgac
     4261 taattttttt tatttatgca gaggccgagg ccgcctctgc ctctgagcta ttccagaagt
     4321 agtgaggagg cttttttgga ggcctaggct tttgcaaaaa gctcccggga gcttgtatat
     4381 ccattttcgg atctgatcaa gagacaggat gaggatcgtt tcgcatgatt gaacaagatg
     4441 gattgcacgc aggttctccg gccgcttggg tggagaggct attcggctat gactgggcac
     4501 aacagacaat cggctgctct gatgccgccg tgttccggct gtcagcgcag gggcgcccgg
     4561 ttctttttgt caagaccgac ctgtccggtg ccctgaatga actgcaggac gaggcagcgc
     4621 ggctatcgtg gctggccacg acgggcgttc cttgcgcagc tgtgctcgac gttgtcactg
     4681 aagcgggaag ggactggctg ctattgggcg aagtgccggg gcaggatctc ctgtcatctc
     4741 accttgctcc tgccgagaaa gtatccatca tggctgatgc aatgcggcgg ctgcatacgc
     4801 ttgatccggc tacctgccca ttcgaccacc aagcgaaaca tcgcatcgag cgagcacgta
     4861 ctcggatgga agccggtctt gtcgatcagg atgatctgga cgaagagcat caggggctcg
     4921 cgccagccga actgttcgcc aggctcaagg cgcgcatgcc cgacggcgag gatctcgtcg
     4981 tgacccatgg cgatgcctgc ttgccgaata tcatggtgga aaatggccgc ttttctggat
     5041 tcatcgactg tggccggctg ggtgtggcgg accgctatca ggacatagcg ttggctaccc
     5101 gtgatattgc tgaagagctt ggcggcgaat gggctgaccg cttcctcgtg ctttacggta
     5161 tcgccgctcc cgattcgcag cgcatcgcct tctatcgcct tcttgacgag ttcttctgag
     5221 cgggactctg gggttcgaaa tgaccgacca agcgacgccc aacctgccat cacgagattt
     5281 cgattccacc gccgccttct atgaaaggtt gggcttcgga atcgttttcc gggacgccgg
     5341 ctggatgatc ctccagcgcg gggatctcat gctggagttc ttcgcccacc ccaacttgtt
     5401 tattgcagct tataatggtt acaaataaag caatagcatc acaaatttca caaataaagc
     5461 atttttttca ctgcattcta gttgtggttt gtccaaactc atcaatgtat cttatcatgt
     5521 ctgtataccg tcgacctcta gctagagctt ggcgtaatca tggtcatagc tgtttcctgt
     5581 gtgaaattgt tatccgctca caattccaca caacatacga gccggaagca taaagtgtaa
     5641 agcctggggt gcctaatgag tgagctaact cacattaatt gcgttgcgct cactgcccgc
     5701 tttccagtcg ggaaacctgt cgtgccagct gcattaatga atcggccaac gcgcggggag
     5761 aggcggtttg cgtattgggc gctcttccgc ttcctcgctc actgactcgc tgcgctcggt
     5821 cgttcggctg cggcgagcgg tatcagctca ctcaaaggcg gtaatacggt tatccacaga
     5881 atcaggggat aacgcaggaa agaacatgtg agcaaaaggc cagcaaaagg ccaggaaccg
     5941 taaaaaggcc gcgttgctgg cgtttttcca taggctccgc ccccctgacg agcatcacaa
     6001 aaatcgacgc tcaagtcaga ggtggcgaaa cccgacagga ctataaagat accaggcgtt
     6061 tccccctgga agctccctcg tgcgctctcc tgttccgacc ctgccgctta ccggatacct
     6121 gtccgccttt ctcccttcgg gaagcgtggc gctttctcat agctcacgct gtaggtatct
     6181 cagttcggtg taggtcgttc gctccaagct gggctgtgtg cacgaacccc ccgttcagcc
     6241 cgaccgctgc gccttatccg gtaactatcg tcttgagtcc aacccggtaa gacacgactt
     6301 atcgccactg gcagcagcca ctggtaacag gattagcaga gcgaggtatg taggcggtgc
     6361 tacagagttc ttgaagtggt ggcctaacta cggctacact agaagaacag tatttggtat
     6421 ctgcgctctg ctgaagccag ttaccttcgg aaaaagagtt ggtagctctt gatccggcaa
     6481 acaaaccacc gctggtagcg gtttttttgt ttgcaagcag cagattacgc gcagaaaaaa
     6541 aggatctcaa gaagatcctt tgatcttttc tacggggtct gacgctcagt ggaacgaaaa
     6601 ctcacgttaa gggattttgg tcatgagatt atcaaaaagg atcttcacct agatcctttt
     6661 aaattaaaaa tgaagtttta aatcaatcta aagtatatat gagtaaactt ggtctgacag
     6721 ttaccaatgc ttaatcagtg aggcacctat ctcagcgatc tgtctatttc gttcatccat
     6781 agttgcctga ctccccgtcg tgtagataac tacgatacgg gagggcttac catctggccc
     6841 cagtgctgca atgataccgc gagacccacg ctcaccggct ccagatttat cagcaataaa
     6901 ccagccagcc ggaagggccg agcgcagaag tggtcctgca actttatccg cctccatcca
     6961 gtctattaat tgttgccggg aagctagagt aagtagttcg ccagttaata gtttgcgcaa
     7021 cgttgttgcc attgctacag gcatcgtggt gtcacgctcg tcgtttggta tggcttcatt
     7081 cagctccggt tcccaacgat caaggcgagt tacatgatcc cccatgttgt gcaaaaaagc
     7141 ggttagctcc ttcggtcctc cgatcgttgt cagaagtaag ttggccgcag tgttatcact
     7201 catggttatg gcagcactgc ataattctct tactgtcatg ccatccgtaa gatgcttttc
     7261 tgtgactggt gagtactcaa ccaagtcatt ctgagaatag tgtatgcggc gaccgagttg
     7321 ctcttgcccg gcgtcaatac gggataatac cgcgccacat agcagaactt taaaagtgct
     7381 catcattgga aaacgttctt cggggcgaaa actctcaagg atcttaccgc tgttgagatc
     7441 cagttcgatg taacccactc gtgcacccaa ctgatcttca gcatctttta ctttcaccag
     7501 cgtttctggg tgagcaaaaa caggaaggca aaatgccgca aaaaagggaa taagggcgac
     7561 acggaaatgt tgaatactca tactcttcct ttttcaatat tattgaagca tttatcaggg
     7621 ttattgtctc atgagcggat acatatttga atgtatttag aaaaataaac aaataggggt
     7681 tccgcgcaca tttccccgaa aagtgccacc tgacgtc
//
